Addgene plasmid #120038: pMaCTag-P27
Purpose: Template for C-terminal PCR tagging of mammalian genes (Puromycin selection) with 1xHA
Depositing lab: Michael Knop. Depositing organization: Universitaet Heidelberg. Publication: CRISPR-Cas12a-assisted PCR tagging of mammalian genes. Fueller J, Herbst K, Meurer M, Gubicza K, Kurtulmus B, Knopf JD, Kirrmaier D, Buchmuller BC, Pereira G, Lemberg MK, Knop M. J Cell Biol. 2020 Jun 1;219(6). pii: 151766. doi: 10.1083/jcb.201910210. PubMed 32406907.
Backbone
  Vector backbone: pFA6a
  Backbone size w/o insert (bp): 2412
  Vector type: PCR Template
  Selectable markers: Puromycin
Growth in bacteria
  Bacterial resistance: Ampicillin, 100 μg/mL
  Growth temperature: 37°C
  Growth strain: DH5alpha
  Copy number: High Copy
Gene/Insert
  Gene/Insert name: 1xHA
  Species: H. sapiens (human)
  Promoter: None
  Tag / fusion protein: 1xHA (C terminal on backbone)
  Cloning method: Restriction Enzyme; 5′ cloning site BamHI (not destroyed); 3′ cloning site SpeI (not destroyed)
  Sequencing primers: 5′ SP6; 3′ AAACCACAACTAGAATGCAGTG
Terms and licenses: Academic/Nonprofit Terms; Industry Terms: Not Available to Industry
Depositor comments: Template plasmid for C-terminal PCR tagging of mammalian genes. For M1 and M2 tagging oligo design please visit www.pcr-tagging.com Please visit https://www.biorxiv.org/content/early/2018/11/20/473876 for BioRxiv preprint
How to cite: pMaCTag-P27 was a gift from Michael Knop (Addgene plasmid # 120038 ; http://n2t.net/addgene:120038 ; RRID:Addgene_120038)
