[The description below was written by a language model from this plasmid's Addgene catalogue record and pLannotate feature annotations shown in this document.]
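Description:
pMaCTag-P27 is a 4,120 bp PCR template plasmid built on the pFA6a backbone. It is not meant to be expressed directly in cells; it serves as the source of a tagging cassette for C-terminal tagging of endogenous mammalian genes by CRISPR-Cas12a-assisted PCR tagging. In E. coli it is maintained at high copy through a ColE1/pUC-type origin and selected with ampicillin via the β-lactamase gene. Short lacI, rop and bom fragments are backbone remnants. SP6 and T7 phage promoters flank the cassette region, and SP6 is listed as a sequencing primer site.

The insert is a single HA epitope tag, cloned between BamHI and SpeI with no promoter of its own, because it is intended to be fused in frame to the 3′ end of a chromosomal open reading frame. The feature tables do not annotate the short HA sequence itself, but it presumably lies in the unannotated stretch between the SP6 promoter and the SV40 poly(A) signal that would terminate the tagged transcript. Downstream, two loxP sites in the same orientation bracket an SV40 enhancer/early promoter driving the puromycin N-acetyltransferase gene (pac) with a bGH poly(A) signal, followed by a human U6 Pol III promoter. This arrangement allows puromycin selection of cells that have integrated the cassette, and in principle Cre-mediated removal of the marker unit.

In this tagging approach, gene-specific M1 and M2 oligos amplify the cassette, adding homology arms. The U6 promoter at the cassette's end is positioned to drive a Cas12a crRNA supplied by the reverse oligo, although the record does not spell this out. The Addgene-sequenced and depositor sequence records carry the same features, offset by 17 bp.
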