Features (pLannotate 1.2.2; 15 found; start..end, strand, type, name):
    100..221     +  polyA_signal   SV40 poly(A) signal: SV40 polyadenylation signal
    228..261     +  protein_bind   loxP: Cre-mediated recombination occurs in the 8-bp core sequence (GCATACAT). Cre recombinase
    268..584     +  promoter       SV40 promoter: SV40 enhancer and early promoter
    597..1193    +  CDS            pac: PUAC_STRAD - Protein predicted: Swiss-Prot protein existence level 4. Detoxification of puromycin. From Streptomyces alboniger.
   1206..1430    +  polyA_signal   bGH poly(A) signal: bovine growth hormone polyadenylation signal
   1437..1677    +  promoter       U6 promoter: RNA polymerase III promoter for human U6 snRNA
   1687..1720    +  protein_bind   loxP: Cre-mediated recombination occurs in the 8-bp core sequence (GCATACAT). Cre recombinase
   1758..1776    -  promoter       T7 promoter: promoter for bacteriophage T7 RNA polymerase
   1798..1851    -  CDS            lacI (fragment): lac repressor; lacI; The lac repressor binds to the lac operator to inhibit transcription in E. coli. This inhibition can be relieved by adding lactose or isopropyl-β-D-thiogalactopyranoside (IPTG).
   2034..2622    -  rep_origin     ori: high-copy-number ColE1/pMB1/pBR322/pUC origin of replication
   2793..3653    -  CDS            AmpR: β-lactamase; bla; confers resistance to ampicillin, carbenicillin, and related antibiotics
   3654..3758    -  promoter       AmpR promoter: bla
   3853..3888    +  CDS            rop (fragment): Rop protein, which maintains plasmids at low copy number; rop
   3990..4041    +  misc_feature   bom (fragment): basis of mobility region from pBR322
   4104..2       +  promoter       SP6 promoter (across the origin): promoter for bacteriophage SP6 RNA polymerase
>Addgene plasmid #120038 | pMaCTag-P27 | depositor full sequence | sequence record 228074 | pMaCTag-P27 sequence 4120 bps
GAACGCGGCCGCCAGCTGAAGCTTCGTACGTCAGGTGGAGGAGGTAGTGGCGGAGGCGGATCCTACCCAT
ACGACGTCCCAGACTACGCTTGAACTAGTAACTTGTTTATTGCAGCTTATAATGGTTACAAATAAAGCAA
TAGCATCACAAATTTCACAAATAAAGCATTTTTTTCACTGCATTCTAGTTGTGGTTTGTCCAAACTCATC
AATGTATCTTAGTCGATATAACTTCGTATAGCATACATTATACGAAGTTATGTCGACGGTGTGGAAAGTC
CCCAGGCTCCCCAGCAGGCAGAAGTATGCAAAGCATGCATCTCAATTAGTCAGCAACCAGGTGTGGAAAG
TCCCCAGGCTCCCCAGCAGGCAGAAGTATGCAAAGCATGCATCTCAATTAGTCAGCAACCATAGTCCCGC
CCCTAACTCCGCCCATCCCGCCCCTAACTCCGCCCAGTTCCGCCCATTCTCCGCCCCATGGCTGACTAAT
TTTTTTTATTTATGCAGAGGCCGAGGCCGCCTCGGCCTCTGAGCTATTCCAGAAGTAGTGAGGAGGCTTT
TTTGGAGGCCTAGGCTTTTGCAAAGAATTCGCCACCATGACTGAGTACAAGCCTACTGTGCGTTTAGCCA
CCAGGGATGATGTGCCACGAGCCGTGAGGACACTAGCAGCCGCCTTTGCTGACTACCCAGCTACAAGGCA
CACCGTGGACCCTGACAGACACATTGAAAGAGTCACAGAACTTCAGGAGCTGTTTTTAACTAGGGTGGGC
CTGGATATTGGCAAAGTCTGGGTGGCCGATGATGGAGCAGCAGTTGCAGTGTGGACCACCCCAGAGTCTG
TTGAAGCTGGAGCTGTCTTTGCAGAAATTGGACCAAGAATGGCCGAGTTATCTGGCAGCAGGCTGGCTGC
TCAACAGCAGATGGAAGGATTATTAGCTCCCCACAGACCCAAGGAGCCTGCCTGGTTCCTGGCAACAGTT
GGAGTTTCTCCAGACCATCAGGGCAAGGGCTTAGGATCTGCTGTGGTGCTGCCTGGTGTGGAAGCAGCTG
AGAGAGCTGGGGTGCCAGCATTTCTGGAGACATCAGCTCCTAGAAACCTGCCCTTCTATGAACGGCTGGG
CTTCACAGTGACTGCTGATGTGGAGGTGCCTGAGGGCCCCAGAACCTGGTGCATGACAAGAAAACCAGGA
GCCTGACTGCAGCGACTGTGCCTTCTAGTTGCCAGCCATCTGTTGTTTGCCCCTCCCCCGTGCCTTCCTT
GACCCTGGAAGGTGCCACTCCCACTGTCCTTTCCTAATAAAATGAGGAAATTGCATCGCATTGTCTGAGT
AGGTGTCATTCTATTCTGGGGGGTGGGGTGGGGCAGGACAGCAAGGGGGAGGATTGGGAAGACAATAGCA
GGCATGCTGGGGATGCGGTGGGCTCTATGGCTCGAGGAGGGCCTATTTCCCATGATTCCTTCATATTTGC
ATATACGATACAAGGCTGTTAGAGAGATAATTGGAATTAATTTGACTGTAAACACAAAGATATTAGTACA
AAATACGTGACGTAGAAAGTAATAATTTCTTGGGTAGTTTGCAGTTTTAAAATTATGTTTTAAAATGGAC
TATCATATGCTTACCGTAACTTGAAAGTATTTCGATTTCTTGGCTTTATATATCTTGTGGAAAGGACGAA
ACACCGATAACTTCGTATAGCATACATTATACGAAGTTATGGTACCGATGCAGCTAGCCCGCGGATCTGC
CGGTCTCCCTATAGTGAGTCGTATTAATTTCGATAAGCCAGGTTAACCTGCATTAATGAATCGGCCAACG
CGCGGGGAGAGGCGGTTTGCGTATTGGGCGCTCTTCCGCTTCCTCGCTCACTGACTCGCTGCGCTCGGTC
GTTCGGCTGCGGCGAGCGGTATCAGCTCACTCAAAGGCGGTAATACGGTTATCCACAGAATCAGGGGATA
ACGCAGGAAAGAACATGTGAGCAAAAGGCCAGCAAAAGGCCAGGAACCGTAAAAAGGCCGCGTTGCTGGC
GTTTTTCCATAGGCTCCGCCCCCCTGACGAGCATCACAAAAATCGACGCTCAAGTCAGAGGTGGCGAAAC
CCGACAGGACTATAAAGATACCAGGCGTTTCCCCCTGGAAGCTCCCTCGTGCGCTCTCCTGTTCCGACCC
TGCCGCTTACCGGATACCTGTCCGCCTTTCTCCCTTCGGGAAGCGTGGCGCTTTCTCAATGCTCACGCTG
TAGGTATCTCAGTTCGGTGTAGGTCGTTCGCTCCAAGCTGGGCTGTGTGCACGAACCCCCCGTTCAGCCC
GACCGCTGCGCCTTATCCGGTAACTATCGTCTTGAGTCCAACCCGGTAAGACACGACTTATCGCCACTGG
CAGCAGCCACTGGTAACAGGATTAGCAGAGCGAGGTATGTAGGCGGTGCTACAGAGTTCTTGAAGTGGTG
GCCTAACTACGGCTACACTAGAAGGACAGTATTTGGTATCTGCGCTCTGCTGAAGCCAGTTACCTTCGGA
AAAAGAGTTGGTAGCTCTTGATCCGGCAAACAAACCACCGCTGGTAGCGGTGGTTTTTTTGTTTGCAAGC
AGCAGATTACGCGCAGAAAAAAAGGATCTCAAGAAGATCCTTTGATCTTTTCTACGGGGTCTGACGCTCA
GTGGAACGAAAACTCACGTTAAGGGATTTTGGTCATGAGATTATCAAAAAGGATCTTCACCTAGATCCTT
TTAAATTAAAAATGAAGTTTTAAATCAATCTAAAGTATATATGAGTAAACTTGGTCTGACAGTTACCAAT
GCTTAATCAGTGAGGCACCTATCTCAGCGATCTGTCTATTTCGTTCATCCATAGTTGCCTGACTCCCCGT
CGTGTAGATAACTACGATACGGGAGGGCTTACCATCTGGCCCCAGTGCTGCAATGATACCGCGAGACCCA
CGCTCACCGGCTCCAGATTTATCAGCAATAAACCAGCCAGCCGGAAGGGCCGAGCGCAGAAGTGGTCCTG
CAACTTTATCCGCCTCCATCCAGTCTATTAATTGTTGCCGGGAAGCTAGAGTAAGTAGTTCGCCAGTTAA
TAGTTTGCGCAACGTTGTTGCCATTGCTACAGGCATCGTGGTGTCACGCTCGTCGTTTGGTATGGCTTCA
TTCAGCTCCGGTTCCCAACGATCAAGGCGAGTTACATGATCCCCCATGTTGTGCAAAAAAGCGGTTAGCT
CCTTCGGTCCTCCGATCGTTGTCAGAAGTAAGTTGGCCGCAGTGTTATCACTCATGGTTATGGCAGCACT
GCATAATTCTCTTACTGTCATGCCATCCGTAAGATGCTTTTCTGTGACTGGTGAGTACTCAACCAAGTCA
TTCTGAGAATAGTGTATGCGGCGACCGAGTTGCTCTTGCCCGGCGTCAATACGGGATAATACCGCGCCAC
ATAGCAGAACTTTAAAAGTGCTCATCATTGGAAAACGTTCTTCGGGGCGAAAACTCTCAAGGATCTTACC
GCTGTTGAGATCCAGTTCGATGTAACCCACTCGTGCACCCAACTGATCTTCAGCATCTTTTACTTTCACC
AGCGTTTCTGGGTGAGCAAAAACAGGAAGGCAAAATGCCGCAAAAAAGGGAATAAGGGCGACACGGAAAT
GTTGAATACTCATACTCTTCCTTTTTCAATATTATTGAAGCATTTATCAGGGTTATTGTCTCATGAGCGG
ATACATATTTGAATGTATTTAGAAAAATAAACAAATAGGGGTTCCGCGCACATTTCCCCGAAAAGTGCCA
CCTGACGTCTAAGAAACCATTATTATCATGACATTAACCTATAAAAATAGGCGTATCACGAGGCCCTTTC
GTCTCGCGCGTTTCGGTGATGACGGTGAAAACCTCTGACACATGCAGCTCCCGGAGACGGTCACAGCTTG
TCTGTAAGCGGATGCCGGGAGCAGACAAGCCCGTCAGGGCGCGTCAGCGGGTGTTGGCGGGTGTCGGGGC
TGGCTTAACTATGCGGCATCAGAGCAGATTGTACTGAGAGTGCACCATATGGACATATTGTCGTTAGAAC
GCGGCTACAATTAATACATAACCTTATGTATCATACACATACGATTTAGGTGACACTATA
