Features (pLannotate 1.2.2; 15 found; start..end, strand, type, name):
      1..19      +  promoter       SP6 promoter: promoter for bacteriophage SP6 RNA polymerase
    117..238     +  polyA_signal   SV40 poly(A) signal: SV40 polyadenylation signal
    245..278     +  protein_bind   loxP: Cre-mediated recombination occurs in the 8-bp core sequence (GCATACAT). Cre recombinase
    285..601     +  promoter       SV40 promoter: SV40 enhancer and early promoter
    614..1210    +  CDS            pac: PUAC_STRAD - Protein predicted: Swiss-Prot protein existence level 4. Detoxification of puromycin. From Streptomyces alboniger.
   1223..1447    +  polyA_signal   bGH poly(A) signal: bovine growth hormone polyadenylation signal
   1454..1694    +  promoter       U6 promoter: RNA polymerase III promoter for human U6 snRNA
   1704..1737    +  protein_bind   loxP: Cre-mediated recombination occurs in the 8-bp core sequence (GCATACAT). Cre recombinase
   1775..1793    -  promoter       T7 promoter: promoter for bacteriophage T7 RNA polymerase
   1815..1868    -  CDS            lacI (fragment): lac repressor; lacI; The lac repressor binds to the lac operator to inhibit transcription in E. coli. This inhibition can be relieved by adding lactose or isopropyl-β-D-thiogalactopyranoside (IPTG).
   2051..2639    -  rep_origin     ori: high-copy-number ColE1/pMB1/pBR322/pUC origin of replication
   2810..3670    -  CDS            AmpR: β-lactamase; bla; confers resistance to ampicillin, carbenicillin, and related antibiotics
   3671..3775    -  promoter       AmpR promoter: bla
   3870..3905    +  CDS            rop (fragment): Rop protein, which maintains plasmids at low copy number; rop
   4007..4058    +  misc_feature   bom (fragment): basis of mobility region from pBR322
>Addgene plasmid #120038 | pMaCTag-P27 | addgene full sequence | sequence record 232644 | Addgene NGS Result
ATTTAGGTGACACTATAGAACGCGGCCGCCAGCTGAAGCTTCGTACGTCAGGTGGAGGAGGTAGTGGCGG
AGGCGGATCCTACCCATACGACGTCCCAGACTACGCTTGAACTAGTAACTTGTTTATTGCAGCTTATAAT
GGTTACAAATAAAGCAATAGCATCACAAATTTCACAAATAAAGCATTTTTTTCACTGCATTCTAGTTGTG
GTTTGTCCAAACTCATCAATGTATCTTAGTCGATATAACTTCGTATAGCATACATTATACGAAGTTATGT
CGACGGTGTGGAAAGTCCCCAGGCTCCCCAGCAGGCAGAAGTATGCAAAGCATGCATCTCAATTAGTCAG
CAACCAGGTGTGGAAAGTCCCCAGGCTCCCCAGCAGGCAGAAGTATGCAAAGCATGCATCTCAATTAGTC
AGCAACCATAGTCCCGCCCCTAACTCCGCCCATCCCGCCCCTAACTCCGCCCAGTTCCGCCCATTCTCCG
CCCCATGGCTGACTAATTTTTTTTATTTATGCAGAGGCCGAGGCCGCCTCGGCCTCTGAGCTATTCCAGA
AGTAGTGAGGAGGCTTTTTTGGAGGCCTAGGCTTTTGCAAAGAATTCGCCACCATGACTGAGTACAAGCC
TACTGTGCGTTTAGCCACCAGGGATGATGTGCCACGAGCCGTGAGGACACTAGCAGCCGCCTTTGCTGAC
TACCCAGCTACAAGGCACACCGTGGACCCTGACAGACACATTGAAAGAGTCACAGAACTTCAGGAGCTGT
TTTTAACTAGGGTGGGCCTGGATATTGGCAAAGTCTGGGTGGCCGATGATGGAGCAGCAGTTGCAGTGTG
GACCACCCCAGAGTCTGTTGAAGCTGGAGCTGTCTTTGCAGAAATTGGACCAAGAATGGCCGAGTTATCT
GGCAGCAGGCTGGCTGCTCAACAGCAGATGGAAGGATTATTAGCTCCCCACAGACCCAAGGAGCCTGCCT
GGTTCCTGGCAACAGTTGGAGTTTCTCCAGACCATCAGGGCAAGGGCTTAGGATCTGCTGTGGTGCTGCC
TGGTGTGGAAGCAGCTGAGAGAGCTGGGGTGCCAGCATTTCTGGAGACATCAGCTCCTAGAAACCTGCCC
TTCTATGAACGGCTGGGCTTCACAGTGACTGCTGATGTGGAGGTGCCTGAGGGCCCCAGAACCTGGTGCA
TGACAAGAAAACCAGGAGCCTGACTGCAGCGACTGTGCCTTCTAGTTGCCAGCCATCTGTTGTTTGCCCC
TCCCCCGTGCCTTCCTTGACCCTGGAAGGTGCCACTCCCACTGTCCTTTCCTAATAAAATGAGGAAATTG
CATCGCATTGTCTGAGTAGGTGTCATTCTATTCTGGGGGGTGGGGTGGGGCAGGACAGCAAGGGGGAGGA
TTGGGAAGACAATAGCAGGCATGCTGGGGATGCGGTGGGCTCTATGGCTCGAGGAGGGCCTATTTCCCAT
GATTCCTTCATATTTGCATATACGATACAAGGCTGTTAGAGAGATAATTGGAATTAATTTGACTGTAAAC
ACAAAGATATTAGTACAAAATACGTGACGTAGAAAGTAATAATTTCTTGGGTAGTTTGCAGTTTTAAAAT
TATGTTTTAAAATGGACTATCATATGCTTACCGTAACTTGAAAGTATTTCGATTTCTTGGCTTTATATAT
CTTGTGGAAAGGACGAAACACCGATAACTTCGTATAGCATACATTATACGAAGTTATGGTACCGATGCAG
CTAGCCCGCGGATCTGCCGGTCTCCCTATAGTGAGTCGTATTAATTTCGATAAGCCAGGTTAACCTGCAT
TAATGAATCGGCCAACGCGCGGGGAGAGGCGGTTTGCGTATTGGGCGCTCTTCCGCTTCCTCGCTCACTG
ACTCGCTGCGCTCGGTCGTTCGGCTGCGGCGAGCGGTATCAGCTCACTCAAAGGCGGTAATACGGTTATC
CACAGAATCAGGGGATAACGCAGGAAAGAACATGTGAGCAAAAGGCCAGCAAAAGGCCAGGAACCGTAAA
AAGGCCGCGTTGCTGGCGTTTTTCCATAGGCTCCGCCCCCCTGACGAGCATCACAAAAATCGACGCTCAA
GTCAGAGGTGGCGAAACCCGACAGGACTATAAAGATACCAGGCGTTTCCCCCTGGAAGCTCCCTCGTGCG
CTCTCCTGTTCCGACCCTGCCGCTTACCGGATACCTGTCCGCCTTTCTCCCTTCGGGAAGCGTGGCGCTT
TCTCATAGCTCACGCTGTAGGTATCTCAGTTCGGTGTAGGTCGTTCGCTCCAAGCTGGGCTGTGTGCACG
AACCCCCCGTTCAGCCCGACCGCTGCGCCTTATCCGGTAACTATCGTCTTGAGTCCAACCCGGTAAGACA
CGACTTATCGCCACTGGCAGCAGCCACTGGTAACAGGATTAGCAGAGCGAGGTATGTAGGCGGTGCTACA
GAGTTCTTGAAGTGGTGGCCTAACTACGGCTACACTAGAAGAACAGTATTTGGTATCTGCGCTCTGCTGA
AGCCAGTTACCTTCGGAAAAAGAGTTGGTAGCTCTTGATCCGGCAAACAAACCACCGCTGGTAGCGGTGG
TTTTTTTGTTTGCAAGCAGCAGATTACGCGCAGAAAAAAAGGATCTCAAGAAGATCCTTTGATCTTTTCT
ACGGGGTCTGACGCTCAGTGGAACGAAAACTCACGTTAAGGGATTTTGGTCATGAGATTATCAAAAAGGA
TCTTCACCTAGATCCTTTTAAATTAAAAATGAAGTTTTAAATCAATCTAAAGTATATATGAGTAAACTTG
GTCTGACAGTTACCAATGCTTAATCAGTGAGGCACCTATCTCAGCGATCTGTCTATTTCGTTCATCCATA
GTTGCCTGACTCCCCGTCGTGTAGATAACTACGATACGGGAGGGCTTACCATCTGGCCCCAGTGCTGCAA
TGATACCGCGAGACCCACGCTCACCGGCTCCAGATTTATCAGCAATAAACCAGCCAGCCGGAAGGGCCGA
GCGCAGAAGTGGTCCTGCAACTTTATCCGCCTCCATCCAGTCTATTAATTGTTGCCGGGAAGCTAGAGTA
AGTAGTTCGCCAGTTAATAGTTTGCGCAACGTTGTTGCCATTGCTACAGGCATCGTGGTGTCACGCTCGT
CGTTTGGTATGGCTTCATTCAGCTCCGGTTCCCAACGATCAAGGCGAGTTACATGATCCCCCATGTTGTG
CAAAAAAGCGGTTAGCTCCTTCGGTCCTCCGATCGTTGTCAGAAGTAAGTTGGCCGCAGTGTTATCACTC
ATGGTTATGGCAGCACTGCATAATTCTCTTACTGTCATGCCATCCGTAAGATGCTTTTCTGTGACTGGTG
AGTACTCAACCAAGTCATTCTGAGAATAGTGTATGCGGCGACCGAGTTGCTCTTGCCCGGCGTCAATACG
GGATAATACCGCGCCACATAGCAGAACTTTAAAAGTGCTCATCATTGGAAAACGTTCTTCGGGGCGAAAA
CTCTCAAGGATCTTACCGCTGTTGAGATCCAGTTCGATGTAACCCACTCGTGCACCCAACTGATCTTCAG
CATCTTTTACTTTCACCAGCGTTTCTGGGTGAGCAAAAACAGGAAGGCAAAATGCCGCAAAAAAGGGAAT
AAGGGCGACACGGAAATGTTGAATACTCATACTCTTCCTTTTTCAATATTATTGAAGCATTTATCAGGGT
TATTGTCTCATGAGCGGATACATATTTGAATGTATTTAGAAAAATAAACAAATAGGGGTTCCGCGCACAT
TTCCCCGAAAAGTGCCACCTGACGTCTAAGAAACCATTATTATCATGACATTAACCTATAAAAATAGGCG
TATCACGAGGCCCTTTCGTCTCGCGCGTTTCGGTGATGACGGTGAAAACCTCTGACACATGCAGCTCCCG
GAGACGGTCACAGCTTGTCTGTAAGCGGATGCCGGGAGCAGACAAGCCCGTCAGGGCGCGTCAGCGGGTG
TTGGCGGGTGTCGGGGCTGGCTTAACTATGCGGCATCAGAGCAGATTGTACTGAGAGTGCACCATATGGA
CATATTGTCGTTAGAACGCGGCTACAATTAATACATAACCTTATGTATCATACACATACG
